>Addgene plasmid #204301 | pJAT62 | addgene full sequence | sequence record 405845 | Addgene NGS Result
GGCAACTAAGCTGCCGGGTTTGAAACACGGATGATCTCGCGGAGGGTAGCATGTTGATTGTAACGATGAC
AGAGCGTTGCTGCCTGTGATCAATTCGGGCACGAACCCAGTGGACATAAGCCTGTTCGGTTCGTAAGCTG
TAATGCAAGTAGCGTATGCGCTCACGCAACTGGTCCAGAACCTTGACCGAACGCAGCGGTGGTAACGGCG
CAGTGGCGGTTTTCATGGCTTGTTATGACTGTTTTTTTGGGGTACAGTCTATGCCTCGGGCATCCAAGCA
GCAAGCGCGTTACGCCGTGGGTCGATGTTTGATGTTATGGAGCAGCAACGATGTTACGCAGCAGGGCAGT
CGCCCTAAAACAAAGTTAAACATCATGGGGGAAGCGGTGATCGCCGAAGTATCGACTCAACTATCAGAGG
TAGTTGGCGTCATCGAGCGCCATCTCGAACCGACGTTGCTGGCCGTACATTTGTACGGCTCCGCAGTGGA
TGGCGGCCTGAAGCCACACAGTGATATTGATTTGCTGGTTACGGTGACCGTAAGGCTTGATGAAACAACG
CGGCGAGCTTTGATCAACGACCTTTTGGAAACTTCGGCTTCCCCTGGAGAGAGCGAGATTCTCCGCGCTG
TAGAAGTCACCATTGTTGTGCACGACGACATCATTCCGTGGCGTTATCCAGCTAAGCGCGAACTGCAATT
TGGAGAATGGCAGCGCAATGACATTCTTGCAGGTATCTTCGAGCCAGCCACGATCGACATTGATCTGGCT
ATCTTGCTGACAAAAGCAAGAGAACATAGCGTTGCCTTGGTAGGTCCAGCGGCGGAGGAACTCTTTGATC
CGGTTCCTGAACAGGATCTATTTGAGGCGCTAAATGAAACCTTAACGCTATGGAACTCGCCGCCCGACTG
GGCTGGCGATGAGCGAAATGTAGTGCTTACGTTGTCCCGCATTTGGTACAGCGCAGTAACCGGCAAAATC
GCGCCGAAGGATGTCGCTGCCGACTGGGCAATGGAGCGCCTGCCGGCCCAGTATCAGCCCGTCATACTTG
AAGCTAGACAGGCTTATCTTGGACAAGAAGAAGATCGCTTGGCCTCGCGCGCAGATCAGTTGGAAGAATT
TGTCCACTACGTGAAAGGCGAGATCACCAAGGTAGTCGGCAAATAATGTCTAGCTAGAAATTCGTTCAAG
CCGACGCCGCTTCGCGGCGCGGCTTAACTCAAGCGTTAGATGCACTAAGCACATAATTGCTCACAGCCAA
ACTATCAGGTCAAGTCTGCTTTTATTATTTTTAAGCGTGCATAATAAGCCCTACACAAATTGGGAGATAT
ATCATGCATGACCAAAATCCCTTAACGTGAGTTTTCGTTCCACTGAGCGTCAGACCCCGTAGAAAAGATC
AAAGGATCTTCTTGAGATCCTTTTTTTCTGCGCGTAATCTGCTGCTTGCAAACAAAAAAACCACCGCTAC
CAGCGGTGGTTTGTTTGCCGGATCAAGAGCTACCAACTCTTTTTCCGAAGGTAACTGGCTTCAGCAGAGC
GCAGATACCAAATACTGTCCTTCTAGTGTAGCCGTAGTTAGGCCACCACTTCAAGAACTCTGTAGCACCG
CCTACATACCTCGCTCTGCTAATCCTGTTACCAGTGGCTGCTGCCAGTGGCGATAAGTCGTGTCTTACCG
GGTTGGACTCAAGACGATAGTTACCGGATAAGGCGCAGCGGTCGGGCTGAACGGGGGGTTCGTGCACACA
GCCCAGCTTGGAGCGAACGACCTACACCGAACTGAGATACCTACAGCGTGAGCTATGAGAAAGCGCCACG
CTTCCCGAAGGGAGAAAGGCGGACAGGTATCCGGTAAGCGGCAGGGTCGGAACAGGAGAGCGCACGAGGG
AGCTTCCAGGGGGAAACGCCTGGTATCTTTATAGTCCTGTCGGGTTTCGCCACCTCTGACTTGAGCGTCG
ATTTTTGTGATGCTCGTCAGGGGGGCGGAGCCTATGGAAAAACGCCAGCAACGCGGCCTTTTTACGGTTC
CTGGCCTTTTGCTGGCCTTTTGCTCACATGTTCTTTCCTGCGTTATCCCCTGATTCTGTGGATAACCGTA
TTACCGCCTTTGAGTGAGCTGATACCGCTCGCCGCAGCCGAACGACCGAGCGCAGCGAGTCAGTGAGCGA
GGAAATCGTCACCTGCAGGAAGGTTTAAACGCATTTAGGTGACACTATAGAAGTGTGTATCGCTCGAGGG
ATCCGAATTCGAAGTCTTGGTACGGAGGGGATCCGATCGACAAGCCGAACATATGGGTTTTTTGCTCACC
TGTGATTGCTCCTACTCAAATACAAAAACATCAAATTTTCTGTCAATAAAGCATATTTATTTATATTTAT
TTTACAGGAAAGAATTCCTTTTAAAGTGTATTTTAACCTATAATGAAAAACGATTAAAAAAAATACATAA
AATAATTCGAAAATTTTTGAATAGCCCAGGTTGATAAAAATTCATTTCATACGTTTTATAACTTATGCCC
CTAAGTATTTTTTGACCATAGTGTTTCAATTCTACATTAATTTTACAGAGTAGAATGAAACGCCACCTAC
TCAGCCAAGAGGCGAAAAGGTTAGCTCGCCAAGCAGAGAGGGCGCCAGTGCTCACTACTTTTTATAATTC
TCAACTTCTTTTTCCAGACTCAGTTCGTATATATAGACCTATTTTCAATTTAACGTCGGGGCCTCAACTT
TGTATAATAAAGTTGAACGAGAAACGTAAAATGATATAAATATCAATATATTAAATTAGATTTTGCATAA
AAAACAGACTACATAATACTGTAAAACACAACATATCCAGTCACTATGGGCCGCATTAGGCACCCCAGGC
TTTACACTTTATGCTTCCGGCTCGTATAATGTGTGGATTTTGAGTTAGGATCCGTCGAGATTTTCAGGAG
CTACGCGGAACCCCTATTTGTTTATTTTTCTAAATACATTCAAATATGTATCCGCTCATGAGACAATAAC
CCTGATAAATGCTTCAATAATATTGAAAAAGGAAGAGTATGAGTATTCAACATTTCCGTGTCGCCCTTAT
TCCCTTTTTTGCGGCATTTTGCCTTCCTGTTTTTGCTCACCCAGAAACGCTGGTGAAAGTAAAAGATGCT
GAAGATCAGTTGGGTGCACGAGTGGGTTACATCGAACTGGATCTCAACAGCGGTAAGATCCTTGAGAGTT
TTCGCCCCGAAGAACGTTTTCCAATGATGAGCACTTTTAAAGTTCTGCTATGTGGCGCGGTATTATCCCG
TATTGACGCCGGGCAAGAGCAACTCGGTCGCCGCATACACTATTCTCAGAATGACTTGGTTGAGTACTCA
CCAGTCACAGAAAAGCATCTTACGGATGGCATGACAGTAAGAGAATTATGCAGTGCTGCCATAACCATGA
GTGATAACACTGCGGCCAACTTACTTCTGACAACGATCGGAGGACCGAAGGAGCTAACCGCTTTTTTGCA
CAACATGGGGGATCATGTAACTCGCCTTGATCGTTGGGAACCGGAGCTGAATGAAGCCATACCAAACGAC
GAGCGTGACACCACGATGCCTGTAGCAATGGCAACAACGTTGCGCAAACTATTAACTGGCGAACTACTTA
CTCTAGCTTCCCGGCAACAATTAATAGACTGGATGGAGGCGGATAAAGTTGCAGGACCACTTCTGCGCTC
GGCCCTTCCGGCTGGCTGGTTTATTGCTGATAAATCTGGAGCCGGTGAGCGTGGGTCCCGCGGTATCATT
GCAGCACTGGGGCCAGATGGTAAGCCCTCCCGTATCGTAGTTATCTACACGACGGGGAGTCAGGCAACTA
TGGATGAACGAAATAGACAGATCGCTGAGATAGGTGCCTCACTGATTAAGCATTGGTAATGGATCCGGCT
TACTAAAAGCCAGATAACAGTATGCGTATTTGCGCGCTGATTTTTGCGGTATAAGAATATATACTGATAT
GTATACCCGAAGTATGTCAAAAAGAGGTATGCTATGAAGCAGCGTATTACAGTGACAGTTGACAGCGACA
GCTATCAGTTGCTCAAGGCATATATGATGTCAATATCTCCGGTCTGGTAAGCACAACCATGCAGAATGAA
GCCCGTCGTCTGCGTGCCGAACGCTGGAAAGCGGAAAATCAGGAAGGGATGGCTGAGGTCGCCCGGTTTA
TTGAAATGAACGGCTCTTTTGCTGACGAGAACAGGGGCTGGTGAAATGCAGTTTAAGGTTTACACCTATA
AAAGAGAGAGCCGTTATCGTCTGTTTGTGGATGTACAGAGTGATATTATCGATACACCGGGCCGTCGCAT
GGTTATTCCACTTGCGTCTGCGCGCTTGCTCTCAGATAAAGTCTCCCGTGAACTTTACCCGGTGGTGCAT
ATCGGGGATGAAAGCTGGCGCATGATGACCACCGATATGGCCAGTGTGCCGGTTTCCGTTATCGGGGAAG
AAGTGGCTGATCTCAGCCACCGCGAAAATGACATCAAAAACGCCATTAACCTGATGTTCTGGGGAATATA
ATGTCAGGCTCCCTTATACACAGCCAGTCTGCACGTCGCATAGTGACTGGATATGTTGTGTTTTACAGTA
TTATGTAGTCTGTTTTTTATGCAAAATCTAATTTAATATATTGATATTTATATCATTTTACGTTTCTCGT
TCAACTTTTCTATACAAAGTTGTCCAGCTCCGAGCTCTTACGCGCCCGCGTAAAACACAATCAAGTATGA
GTCATAAGCTGATGTCATGTTTTGCACACGGCTCATAACCGAACTGGCTTTACGAGTAGAATTCTACTTG
TAACGCACGATCAGTGGATGATGTCATTTGTTTTTCAAATCGAGATGATGTCATGTTTTGCACACGGCTC
ATAAACTCGCTTTACGAGTAGAATTCTACGTGTAACGCACGATCGATTGATGAGTCATTTGTTTTGCAAT
ATGATATCATACAATATGACTCATTTGTTTTTCAAAACCGAACTTGATTTACGGGTAGAATTCTACTTGT
AAAGCACAATCAAAAAGATGATGTCATTTGTTTTTCAAAACTGAACTCGCTTTACGAGTAGAATTCTACG
TGTAAAACACAATCAAGAAATGATGTCATTTGTTATAAAAATAAAAGCTGATGTCATGTTTTGCACATGG
CTCATAACTAAACTCGCTTTACGGGTAGAATTCTACGCGCGTCGATGTCTTTGTGATGCGCGCGACATTT
TTGTAGGTTATTGATAAAATGAACGGATACGTTGCCCGACATTATCATTAAATCCTTGGCGTAGAATTTG
TCGGGTCCATTGTCCGTGTGCGCTAGCATGCCCGTAACGGACCTCGTACTTTTGGCTTCAAAGGTTTTGC
GCACAGACAAAATGTGCCACACTTGCAGCTCTGCATGTGTGCGCGTTACCACAAATCCCAACGGCGCAGT
GTACTTGTTGTATGCAAATAAATCTCGATAAAGGCGCGGCGCGCGAATGCAGCTGATCACGTACGCTCCT
CGTGTTCCGTTCAAGGACGGTGTTATCGACCTCAGATTAATGTTTATCGGCCGACTGTTTTCGTATCCGC
TCACCAAACGCGTTTTTGCATTAACATTGTATGTCGGCGGATGTTCTATATCTAATTTGAATAAATAAAC
GATAACCGCGTTGGTTTTAGAGGGCATAATAAAAGAAATATTGTTATCGTGTTCGCCATTAGGGCAGTAT
AAATTGACGTTCATGTTGGATATTGTTTCAGTTGCAAGTTGACACTGGCGGCGACAAGATCGTGAACAAC
CAAGTGACCATTAACCCTCGACCGCCGGAGTATAAATAGAGGCGCTTCGTCTACGGAGCGACAATTCAAT
TCAAACAAGCAAAGTGAACACGTCGCTAAGCGAAAGCTAAGCAAATAAACAAGCGCAGCTGAACAAGCTA
AACAATCGGGGTACCGCTAGAGTCGACGGTACGATCCACCGGTCGCCACCATGGTGAGCAAGGGCGAGGA
GCTGTTCACCGGGGTGGTGCCCATCCTGGTCGAGCTGGACGGCGACGTAAACGGCCACAAGTTCAGCGTG
TCCGGCGAGGGCGAGGGCGATGCCACCTACGGCAAGCTGACCCTGAAGTTCATCTGCACCACCGGCAAGC
TGCCCGTGCCCTGGCCCACCCTCGTGACCACCCTGACCTACGGCGTGCAGTGCTTCAGCCGCTACCCCGA
CCACATGAAGCAGCACGACTTCTTCAAGTCCGCCATGCCCGAAGGCTACGTCCAGGAGCGCACCATCTTC
TTCAAGGACGACGGCAACTACAAGACCCGCGCCGAGGTGAAGTTCGAGGGCGACACCCTGGTGAACCGCA
TCGAGCTGAAGGGCATCGACTTCAAGGAGGACGGCAACATCCTGGGGCACAAGCTGGAGTACAACTACAA
CAGCCACAACGTCTATATCATGGCCGACAAGCAGAAGAACGGCATCAAGGTGAACTTCAAGATCCGCCAC
AACATCGAGGACGGCAGCGTGCAGCTCGCCGACCACTACCAGCAGAACACCCCCATCGGCGACGGCCCCG
TGCTGCTGCCCGACAACCACTACCTGAGCACCCAGTCCGCCCTGAGCAAAGACCCCAACGAGAAGCGCGA
TCACATGGTCCTGCTGGAGTTCGTGACCGCCGCCGGGATCACTCTCGGCATGGACGAGCTGTACAAGTAA
AGCGGCCGCGACTCTAGATCATAATCAGCCATACCACATTTGTAGAGGTTTTACTTGCTTTAAAAAACCT
CCCACACCTCCCCCTGAACCTGAAACATAAAATGAATGCAATTGTTGTTGTTAACTTGTTTATTGCAGCT
TATAATGGTTACAAATAAAGCAATAGCATCACAAATTTCACAAATAAAGCATTTTTTTCACTGCATTCTA
GTTGTGGTTTGTCCAAACTCATCAATGTATCTTAAAGCTTATCGATACGCGTACGGCGCGCGAGGTCGAC
GGTATCGATAAGCTTGATATCGAATTCCTGCAGCTGGTTGTAGGTGCAGTTGCGCTTCTTGCACTTGGCG
CACTTGAGGAGATCGGTCTTGGTGCCCTGCACGGTGGCCAGCTGGGCATCGTTGATGGCCTCCTTGACGA
ACTTCTCGCGCAGCTTCTTCATCTCGTCGCTGGCCATCTCCTCCGGCGTCATTTTGGCCAGCTGCTTGGC
AGTGACGGCGCCGCACATAAAGTTGCCGCGCAATCCAGGATTCTTGGGGTCCTTCAGATTGGCCACGCGT
GACCTAATGCGATTCTTGTACTTCATATCCGTGTTATTGAACTCGGAGTAAATGGCATCCTCCAGTTCGG
CGGCCATTTCCTCCGGCTCACCGCATCCCTCGGGCACTTCGCCAATCTTCAGTGCGGTGGCCAGCATTTC
GCGGCATTTGATGCGGACCGCATCTGTCATGCCACCGGAGGGAAACGAGGTCTGTGACGAGGATGTCGAG
CCTTTCTTCTCTTTATCCTTGGATGAGCTGGATGAACTGGACTTATCCTTGCCGGAGATTGACGACGACG
ACTTGGCGGCACTGGTGGACTTCGAGGCACTGCTGTTGTTGGAGGAGCCCTCCTTAGCGGAGCTGTTGTT
CGGTGTGGTTGGCGCCGGGCTGGCCAGGAAGCGTTTCCAGTTCTTGATCAGCGTCTTGGCCAGAGCGATC
ACCTCGTCGTCCTTGCTACTCTTGCGCAGCTCGTTTACGGTCATGCCGATGCGCGTTTTGGTCAGAATGT
CGAGATTGATGTTAAGCGTTTGCAGGGCCTTCAGCAGGTCCAGAGCCTGATCCTGTCCCTGTACGGTGGA
TATATGTATATTTGTGACATGATGCGCGGCACGTTAGCTAATCCCGATACTTACTGTGCCGTCGCTGGCC
ATCTTGCTCATCTTCTTTTGGATTCGAAACACTTCCTCCTCCACGCTCATTTTGGCCCACTTAATTTGAT
CAGAGGTTAGGTTAACTGGCGTCGGCTGTCGGCTTTAATCGGTGCTGCGGGTCTGCGACAGTTGTTTATG
CGGAAGCCGGGCTATTTCTTTTTTTCCCTCCAATAAATGTTGTTTACTATTTTTTTCGTTTCTGTATTCG
CAGAACAAGTTGACAGAACACCCTAACGCGTTTTAGTGTTACCGGGCGGTGGCTTGTCAAGAAATACCTT
CCCATGGCTAATACAATTCCCAACTGGAAGTAGTTTGGGTTTCAGAAGTCAACAGTGTTACCGTATTTTA
ATGTACATCTGGCTTTTAAGCGAGTACACACACATAGCATTGCGATGTTTTTTAAACTTGCACTGCTTGC
AAGCAGGGGTCCACTGTATTTCAATGAAAGAACAGCGTGTTGGGCGTTTTTGAATTATACTAATTACCTT
CAATAACAATTCCCTATATATCACTTAGTTTTAATAAATAAATCGTTTGAGTGTGGTCTAGAGATGATTT
ATTATGATGAAGTGCGGTTGTTGGGGACAAGCGGGATACGTCTGCGGGTCAAATCGGCGGTGGGACATAG
TGAGAGGGCAACGGCGAACAATCACCAACGCGCCCTGGTACGCGAGAAATGTTGATATCGCACATGACCT
CAGCATCCACCTTCAGTTTGAGAACAAATTAAATCAGGCACATACCAGACAACCAGGAGAACACTGAGGA
GGCGTCATCAAAGATATCTTTGGACACGTGGCATAAACAAGCCAAACTATTATCTAATCAATATTTTTAT
ACAAATTTTGTATGTTTCCATGTTATCTTCGTTGCTCCTGTTAGTTACTACGTTTCATAGCCCTTAAATT
GGTTGCTTAACGTAAAATAAAATTATATTGTATAAAAATAAAGAGGAATTCACCTATAACAAACGAAAAA
GTAAATAAATAAGAACTTCCCCATGTTAAAAATGCCACCACCATCTTTACATATAAGTATGTACATATGA
ATGAATCACTTAGGTTGCTTGAATATTACAATTTCATTAATAGCTAAATCACATTTGATGTGTTAGTGGA
AAACGGCTATATATATAAATTATCGAAATTGTGAATATCGAATTGCGATAGCACAATGGGAAATTCCACC
ACTAGATTTTTGGTACTTTTAACAGATCCTTTTCGGTTTTGCGTTGCGCGAAGTGATCTGAACTTATCAA
AGTTTGTAAGGTAATACATAAAGTGAAAAAGAATTAATTTGCTCTTGAAAGGCAGGCCAAATTAAAAAAA
AAATATCAATATGGACACGTATGCCGGTGCTTACGACCGTCAGAGCCGCGAGCGGGAAAATTCCAGCGCA
GCAAGTCCAGCCACACAGCGTAGCGCCAACGAGGACAAGGCGGCCGACTTGCAGCGAGAAGTCGAGCGAG
ATGGTGGCAGGTTCAGGTTCGTCGGGCATTTCTCCGAAGCTCCAGGCACTAGCGCGTTCGGAACAGCCGA
GCGCCCGGAGTTCGAACGCATCCTGAACGAGTGCCGTGCCGGCAGGCTCAACATGATCATAGTCTATGAC
GTGAGTCGCTTCTCGCGCCTGAAGGTCATGGACGCGATTCCGATTGTGAGCGAATTGCTCGCCCTGGGTG
TGACGATAGTGTCCACGCAGGAAGGCGTGTTTCGGCAGGGAAACGTCATGGACCTGATACACCTGATTAT
GCGCTTGGACGCTTCGCACAAGGAGTCCAGCCTGAAGAGTGCGAAGATTCTCGACACCAAGAACCTGCAG
CGCGAATTGGGCGGTTATGTCGGCGGTAAGGCTCCCTACGGCTTCGAGCTTGTTTCGGAGACGAAGGAGA
TCACGCGTAACGGCCGAATGGTCAATGTCGTGATCAACAAGCTTGCCCACTCGACCACACCCCTTACCCG
ACCCTTCGAGTTCGAGCCCGACGTTATCCGTTGGTGGTGGCGTGAGATCAAGACCCACAAGCACCTTCCC
TTCAAGCCAGGCAGTCAAGCCGCCATTCACCCGGGCAGCATTACGGGGCTGTGTAAGCGCATGGACGCAG
ATGCTGTGCCAACAAGGGGTGAGACGATTGGCAAGAAGACCGCTTCAAGCGCCTGGGACCCCGCAACCGT
TATGCGAATCCTTCGTGACCCGCGTATTGCAGGCTTTGCCGCTGAGGTGATCTACAAGAAGAAGCCGGAT
GGAACGCCGACCACGAAGATAGAGGGTTACCGCATTCAGCGCGATCCGATCACCTTGCGCCCCGTGGAGC
TCGATTGCGGACCCATCATCGAGCCCGCTGAGTGGTATGAGCTGCAGGCGTGGTTGGATGGCAGGGGTCG
CGGCAAGGGTCTTTCCCGGGGACAAGCCATACTGAGCGCCATGGACAAGCTGTACTGCGAATGTGGCGCC
GTGATGACTTCGAAGCGCGGCGAGGAATCGATCAAGGACTCCTACCGCTGCCGTCGACGGAAGGTGGTTG
ACCCAAGCGCACCTGGTCAGCATGAGGGCACGTGCAACGTGAGCATGGCGGCACTCGACAAGTTCGTTGC
GGAACGCATCTTCAACAAGATCAGGCACGCTGAAGGCGACGAAGAGACGTTGGCCCTTCTGTGGGAAGCC
GCGCGACGCTTCGGCAAGCTCACTGAGGCGCCAGAGAAGTCCGGCGAACGGGCGAACCTTGTTGCGGAGC
GAGCCGATGCCTTGAACGCCCTCGAAGAGCTGTACGAAGACCGCGCTGCAGGAGCTTACGACGGACCCGT
TGGCAGGAAGCACTTCCGGAAGCAACAGGCAGCGCTGACACTCCGGCAGCAAGGAGCAGAAGAGCGACTT
GCCGAGCTTGAAGCCGCCGAAGCCCCAAAGCTCCCCTTGGACCAATGGTTCCCCGAAGACGCCGACGCTG
ACCCAACTGGACCGAAGTCGTGGTGGGGACGCGCATCAGTGGACGACAAGCGCGTGTTTGTGGGCCTCTT
CGTGGACAAGATCGTTGTGACCAAGAGCACTACCGGCAGGGGACAGGGAACACCCATCGAGAAGCGCGCT
TCGATCACGTGGGCAAAGCCCCCGACCGATGACGATGAAGATGACGCCCAGGATGGCACCGAAGACGTAG
CGGCCTAGCTCGAGAATGTATGGACATAGATTTCAAATAATTAAATGTAATGCAGTAATTGATGTAATTA
GTTAAATAAGTTAGATATTAATAACATATTAATTATATGTATTATAACGCATATAATAATAAAATGCATA
TTTAGGATATGCAAGCCATTCGAATTTTCTATTTTAATTTCCTTTTACAAAGAAATGTATAACAAAATAT
AATTTGAAAAAATGTTCTGGCTCTAATTCGATTTCTTTTAAGTATTTTGTGAACTGCTTTTAATAACGAG
CGGTTGCAAAACTTAACAGAAACGTGCACTTTGATCCCAACTAATACCGTGTACTATCACGTGTTTGGTT
TTAAGTACTCATCCTTCGTGTTTCGTTGTTTGTTGTTTGCCTTGCTGTACACTTGGCTCTTGCGCTCTCT
CGCTCTCCGTTGGAGCCGGCTTTTTGAATGCATGCCTCGCCCTGCTCGCGCCCAGTCCTCCTCCATCAAC
TTTGTATACAAAAGTTGAACGAGAAACGTAAAATGATATAAATATCAATATATTAAATTAGATTTTGCAT
AAAAAACAGACTACATAATACTGTAAAACACAACATATCCAGTCACTATGGGCCGCATTAGGCACCCCAG
GCTTTACACTTTATGCTTCCGGCTCGTATAATGTGTGGATTTTGAGTTAGGATCCGTCGAGATTTTCAGG
AGCTAAGGAAGCTAAAATGGAGAAAAAAATCACTGGATATACCACCGTTGATATATCCCAATGGCATCGT
AAAGAACATTTTGAGGCATTTCAGTCAGTTGCTCAATGTACCTATAACCAGACCGTTCAGCTGGATATTA
CGGCCTTTTTAAAGACCGTAAAGAAAAATAAGCACAAGTTTTATCCGGCCTTTATTCACATTCTTGCCCG
CCTGATGAATGCTCATCCGGAATTCCGTATGGCAATGAAAGACGGTGAGCTGGTGATATGGGATAGTGTT
CACCCTTGTTACACCGTTTTCCATGAGCAAACTGAAACGTTTTCATCGCTCTGGAGTGAATACCACGACG
ATTTCCGGCAGTTTCTACACATATATTCGCAAGATGTGGCGTGTTACGGTGAAAACCTGGCCTATTTCCC
TAAAGGGTTTATTGAGAATATGTTTTTCGTGTCAGCCAATCCCTGGGTGAGTTTCACCAGTTTTGATTTA
AACGTGGCCAATATGGACAACTTCTTCGCCCCCGTTTTCACCATGGGCAAATATTATACGCAAGGCGACA
AGGTGCTGATGCCGCTGGCGATTCAGGTTCATCATGCCGTTTGTGATGGCTTCCATGTCGGCAGAATGCT
TAATGAATTACAACAGTACTGCGATGAGTGGCAGGGCGGGGCGTAAACGCGTGGCACATATACCTGCCGT
TCACTATTATTTAGTGAAATGAGATATTATGATATTTTCTGAATTGTGATTAAAAAGGCAACTTTATGCC
CATGCAACAGAAACTATAAAAAATACAGAGAATGAAAAGAAACAGATAGATTTTTTAGTTCTTTAGGCCC
GTAGTCTGCAAATCCTTTTATGATTTTCTATCAAACAAAAGAGGAAAATAGACCAGTTGCAATCCAAACG
AGAGTCTAATAGAATGAGGTCGAAAAGTAAATCGCGCGGGTTTGTTACTGATAAAGCAGGCAAGACCTAA
AATGTGTAAAGGGCAAAGTGTATACTTTGGCGTCACCCCTTACATATTTTAGGTCTTTTTTTATTGTGCG
TAACTAACTTGCCATCTTCAAACAGGAGGGCTGGAAGAAGCAGACCGCTAACACAGTACATAAAAAAGGA
GACATGAACGATGAACATCAAAAAGTTTGCAAAACAAGCAACAGTATTAACCTTTACTACCGCACTGCTG
GCAGGAGGCGCAACTCAAGCGTTTGCGAAAGAAACGAACCAAAAGCCATATAAGGAAACATACGGCATTT
CCCATATTACACGCCATGATATGCTGCAAATCCCTGAACAGCAAAAAAATGAAAAATATCAAGTTCCTGA
ATTCGATTCGTCCACAATTAAAAATATCTCTTCTGCAAAAGGCCTGGACGTTTGGGACAGCTGGCCATTA
CAAAACGCTGACGGCACTGTCGCAAACTATCACGGCTACCACATCGTCTTTGCATTAGCCGGAGATCCTA
AAAATGCGGATGACACATCGATTTACATGTTCTATCAAAAAGTCGGCGAAACTTCTATTGACAGCTGGAA
AAACGCTGGCCGCGTCTTTAAAGACAGCGACAAATTCGATGCAAATGATTCTATCCTAAAAGACCAAACA
CAAGAATGGTCAGGTTCAGCCACATTTACATCTGACGGAAAAATCCGTTTATTCTACACTGATTTCTCCG
GTAAACATTACGGCAAACAAACACTGACAACTGCACAAGTTAACGTATCAGCATCAGACAGCTCTTTGAA
CATCAACGGTGTAGAGGATTATAAATCAATCTTTGACGGTGACGGAAAAACGTATCAAAATGTACAGCAG
TTCATCGATGAAGGCAACTACAGCTCAGGCGACAACCATACGCTGAGAGATCCTCACTACGTAGAAGATA
AAGGCCACAAATACTTAGTATTTGAAGCAAACACTGGAACTGAAGATGGCTACCAAGGCGAAGAATCTTT
ATTTAACAAAGCATACTATGGCAAAAGCACATCATTCTTCCGTCAAGAAAGTCAAAAACTTCTGCAAAGC
GATAAAAAACGCACGGCTGAGTTAGCAAACGGCGCTCTCGGTATGATTGAGCTAAACGATGATTACACAC
TGAAAAAAGTGATGAAACCGCTGATTGCATCTAACACAGTAACAGATGAAATTGAACGCGCGAACGTCTT
TAAAATGAACGGCAAATGGTACCTGTTCACTGACTCCCGCGGATCAAAAATGACGATTGACGGCATTACG
TCTAACGATATTTACATGCTTGGTTATGTTTCTAATTCTTTAACTGGCCCATACAAGCCGCTGAACAAAA
CTGGCCTTGTGTTAAAAATGGATCTTGATCCTAACGATGTAACCTTTACTTACTCACACTTCGCTGTACC
TCAAGCGAAAGGAAACAATGTCGTGATTACAAGCTATATGACAAACAGAGGATTCTACGCAGACAAACAA
TCAACGTTTGCGCCAAGCTTCCTGCTGAACATCAAAGGCAAGAAAACATCTGTTGTCAAAGACAGCATCC
TTGAACAAGGACAATTAACAGTTAACAAATAAATGTCAGGCTCCCTTATACACAGCCAGTCTGCACGTCG
CATAGTGACTGGATATGTTGTGTTTTACAGTATTATGTAGTCTGTTTTTTATGCAAAATCTAATTTAATA
TATTGATATTTATATCATTTTACGTTTCTCGTTCAACTTTTTAATACAAAGTTGCCTCCGGAACATAATG
GTGCATCTAGATGCCCATTCCTGTAGACTTCTTAATTAAGACGTCAGAATTCTCGAGGCGGCCGCATGTG
AGTCTCCCTATAGTGAGTCGTATTAATTTCGCGGGCGCGTCAGCGGGAGAGCCGTTGTAAGGCGGCAGAC
TTTGCTCATGTTACCGATGCTATTCGGAAGAAC
Features (pLannotate 1.2.2; 33 found; start..end, strand, type, name):
    113..136     +  promoter       Pc promoter (fragment): intI1 (promoter lies within the coding sequence); class 1 integron promoter
    312..368     +  CDS            GmR (fragment): gentamycin acetyltransferase; aacC1; confers resistance to gentamycin
    379..1166    +  CDS            SmR (fragment): aminoglycoside adenylyltransferase (Murphy, 1985); aadA; confers resistance to spectinomycin and streptomycin
   1412..2000    +  rep_origin     ori: high-copy-number ColE1/pMB1/pBR322/pUC origin of replication
   2203..2221    +  promoter       SP6 promoter: promoter for bacteriophage SP6 RNA polymerase
   2298..2718    +  promoter       dU6-3 promoter: RNA polymerase III promoter for Drosophila U6-3 snRNA (Port et al., 2014)
   2725..2848    +  protein_bind   attR3: mutant version of attR; recombination site for the Gateway® LR reaction LR Clonase™
   2871..2901    +  promoter       lac UV5 promoter: E. coli lac promoter with an "up" mutation
   2925..2942    +  promoter       cat promoter (fragment): promoter of the E. coli cat gene encoding chloramphenicol acetyltransferase
   2944..3048    +  promoter       AmpR promoter: bla
   3049..3909    +  CDS            AmpR: β-lactamase; bla; confers resistance to ampicillin, carbenicillin, and related antibiotics
   3910..3992    +  intron         PDK intron (fragment): pdk; modified pyruvate orthophosphate dikinase intron from Flaveria trinervia 3.0
   4083..4241    +  CDS            ccdA (fragment): CCDA_ECO57 - Also known as H, letA. Experimental evidence at protein level: Swiss-Prot protein existence level 1. Antitoxin component of a type II toxin-antitoxin (TA) system which inhibits the post-segregational killing (PSK) of plasmid-free cells, also referred to as a plasmid addiction system. Binds to and blocks the activity of CcdB; will also remove bound CcdB protein from the CcdB-GyrA complex by forming a CcdA-CcdB complex, a process termed rejuvenation. Functions as a transcriptional corepressor for the ccdAB operon, repression also requires CcdB (By similarity). From Escherichia coli
   4246..4548    +  CDS            ccdB: CCDB_ECOLI - Also known as G, letB, letD. Experimental evidence at protein level: Swiss-Prot protein existence level 1. Toxic component of a type II toxin-antitoxin (TA) system, functioning in plasmid maintainence. Responsible for the post- segregational killing (PSK) of plasmid-free cells, also referred to as a plasmid addiction system. Half-life of over 2 hours. Cell killing by CcdB is accompanied by filamentation, defects in chromosome and plasmid segregation, defects in cell division, formation of anucleate cells, decreased DNA synthesis and plasmid loss. Interferes with the activity of DN
   4589..4698    -  protein_bind   attR2 (fragment): mutant version of attR; recombination site for the Gateway® LR reaction LR Clonase™
   4692..4712    -  protein_bind   attB4: mutant version of attB; core recombination site for the Gateway® BP reaction BP Clonase™
   4737..5219    +  enhancer       hr5 enhancer: Autographa californica hr5; baculovirus early transcription enhancer
   5223..5814    +  promoter       IE1 promoter: promoter of the ie1 gene from the baculovirus Autographa californica
   5835..5957    +  promoter       hsp70 promoter (fragment): Drosophila melanogaster hsp70Bb promoter
   6001..6720    +  CDS            EGFP: the original enhanced GFP (Yang et al., 1996) mammalian codon-optimized
   6737..6820    +  CDS            large T antigen (fragment): large T antigen from SV40 (simian virus 40)
   6843..6964    +  polyA_signal   SV40 poly(A) signal: SV40 polyadenylation signal
   6991..7034    -  misc_feature   MCS (fragment): pBluescript multiple cloning site
   7028..7960    -  CDS            TfIIS: TFS2_DROME - Also known as DmSII. Experimental evidence at transcript level: Swiss-Prot protein existence level 2. Necessary for efficient RNA polymerase II transcription elongation past template-encoded arresting sites. The arresting sites in DNA have the property of trapping a certain fraction of elongating RNA polymerases that pass through, resulting in locked ternary complexes. Cleavage of the nascent transcript by S-II allows the resumption of elongation from the new 3'-terminus. From Drosophila melanogaster (Fruit fly).
   8834..8851    -  CDS            ORF603 (fragment): baculovirus ORF603 protein
  11547..11670   +  protein_bind   attR5: mutant version of attR; recombination site for the Gateway® LR reaction LR Clonase™
  11693..11723   +  promoter       lac UV5 promoter: E. coli lac promoter with an "up" mutation
  11747..11776   +  promoter       cat promoter (fragment): promoter of the E. coli cat gene encoding chloramphenicol acetyltransferase
  11777..12433   +  CDS            cat: CAT_ECOLX - Experimental evidence at protein level: Swiss-Prot protein existence level 1. This enzyme is an effector of chloramphenicol resistance in bacteria. From Escherichia coli. This protein is used as a marker in many commonly used cloning vectors, such as pACYC184.
  12445..12890   +  promoter       sacB promoter: sacR; sacB promoter and control region
  12891..14312   +  CDS            SacB: secreted levansucrase that renders bacterial growth sensitive to sucrose; Bacillus subtilis sacB; negative selection marker
  14351..14474   -  protein_bind   attR6: mutant version of attR; recombination site for the Gateway® LR reaction LR Clonase™
  14567..14585   -  promoter       T7 promoter: promoter for bacteriophage T7 RNA polymerase
