[The description below was written by a language model from this plasmid's Addgene catalogue record and pLannotate feature annotations shown in this document.]
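Description:
pJAT62 is a member of the Janelia Atalanta plasmid series, a set of Gateway-compatible donor vectors for CRISPR/Cas9-mediated homology-directed repair in Drosophila. The backbone carries a high-copy ColE1/pUC-type origin and an aadA spectinomycin/streptomycin resistance gene. Two Gateway destination cassettes flank the payload. One, bounded by attR3 and attR4 (the latter annotated as attR2/attB4 fragments), contains an ampicillin resistance gene and the ccdB toxin. The other, bounded by attR5 and attR6, contains chloramphenicol acetyltransferase and the sucrose-sensitivity gene sacB. The two counter-selectable markers select against unrecombined plasmid once the cassettes are replaced in LR reactions, presumably by locus-specific homology arms. The presence of ccdB explains why the plasmid is propagated in a ccdB-tolerant strain. A Drosophila dU6-3 RNA polymerase III promoter sits immediately upstream of attR3, positioned to drive whatever is recombined into that site; by the logic of the platform this would be a guide RNA, though the record does not state it.

The payload between the cassettes includes a visible marker: EGFP driven by the baculovirus hr5 enhancer and ie1 promoter, with a short hsp70 promoter fragment and an SV40 polyadenylation signal. This marker is reported to express in the abdomen and mouthparts, allowing integrants to be scored. The second payload element is a phiC31 integrase expression unit, but the record is inconsistent about its control: the stated purpose says heat-shock control, whereas the construct's alternative name specifies the vasa promoter and vasa UTR, which would give germline expression. The feature table does not resolve this. It leaves several kilobases between the marker and attR5 largely unannotated and does not call the integrase itself, showing only a reverse-strand match to Drosophila TfIIS. The construct serves to knock a marked phiC31 integrase source into a chosen genomic site.
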