Addgene plasmid #204301: pJAT62
Purpose: Express phiC31 integrase under heat shock control. Insert marked with ie1-EGFP, which expresses in abdomen and mouthparts.
Depositing lab: David Stern. Publication: The Janelia Atalanta plasmids provide a simple and efficient CRISPR/Cas9-mediated homology directed repair platform for Drosophila. Stern D, Kim E, Behrman E. bioRxiv 2023.06.17.545412 10.1101/2023.06.17.545412.
Backbone
  Vector backbone: Janelia Atalanta cloning plasmid
  Vector type: CRISPR
  Selectable markers: ccdB, SacB
Growth in bacteria
  Bacterial resistance: Spectinomycin, 50 μg/mL
  Growth temperature: 37°C
  Growth strain: ccdB Survival
  Growth instructions: Spectinomycin is in the backbone. Chlor and Amp are in the Gateway cloning arms. The plasmids can be maintained on any single of these antibiotics. Depositor typically grows them in Amp or Spec.
  Copy number: High Copy
Gene/Insert
  Gene/Insert name: ie1-EGFP (alt name: pJAT62{dU6-3-attR3-Amp-ccdB-attR4-vas-phiC31-vasUTR, ie1-EGFP-attR5-Chlor-SacB-attR6})
  Species: Synthetic
  Promoter: ie1
  Cloning method: Unknown
Terms and licenses: Academic/Nonprofit Terms; Industry Terms: Not Available to Industry
Depositor comments: Please visit https://www.biorxiv.org/content/10.1101/2023.06.17.545412v1 for bioRxiv preprint.
How to cite: pJAT62 was a gift from David Stern (Addgene plasmid # 204301 ; http://n2t.net/addgene:204301 ; RRID:Addgene_204301)
